Addgene plasmid #49546: EGFP-Rab10N122I
Purpose: expresses EGFP-Rab10N122I (no nucleotide mutant) in mammalian cells
Depositing lab: Marci Scidmore. Depositing organization: Cornell University. Publication: The Anaplasma phagocytophilum-occupied vacuole selectively recruits Rab-GTPases that are predominantly associated with recycling endosomes. Huang B, Hubber A, McDonough JA, Roy CR, Scidmore MA, Carlyon JA. Cell Microbiol. 2010 Sep 1;12(9):1292-307. doi: 10.1111/j.1462-5822.2010.01468.x. Epub 2010 Mar 25. PubMed 20345488.
Backbone
  Vector backbone: EGFP C1
  Backbone manufacturer: Clontech
  Backbone size w/o insert (bp): 4700
  Total vector size (bp): 5300
  Vector type: Mammalian Expression
  Selectable markers: Neomycin (select with G418)
Growth in bacteria
  Bacterial resistance: Kanamycin, 50 μg/mL
  Growth temperature: 37°C
  Growth strain: DH5alpha
  Copy number: High Copy
Gene/Insert
  Gene/Insert name: Rab10N122I
  Species: H. sapiens (human)
  Insert size (bp): 600
  Mutation: Asparagine 122 to Isoleucine
  GenBank ID: AF498945
  Entrez Gene: RAB10
  Promoter: CMV
  Tag / fusion protein: EGFP (N terminal on insert)
  Cloning method: Restriction Enzyme; 5′ cloning site BamHI/BglII (destroyed during cloning); 3′ cloning site XhoI/SalI (destroyed during cloning)
  Sequencing primers: 5′ EGFP C (CATGGTCCTGCTGGAGTTCGTG)
Resource information
  A portion of this plasmid was derived from a plasmid made by: Rab10 cDNA derived from pCDNA3.1-Rab10 purchased from Missouri S&T cDNA Resource Center
Terms and licenses: Academic/Nonprofit Terms; Industry Terms: Not Available to Industry
How to cite: EGFP-Rab10N122I was a gift from Marci Scidmore (Addgene plasmid # 49546)
