[The description below was written by a language model from this plasmid's Addgene catalogue record and pLannotate feature annotations shown in this document.]
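Description:
EGFP-Rab10N122I is a mammalian expression plasmid of about 5.3 kb, built on the Clontech EGFP C1 backbone. It produces human RAB10 carrying an asparagine-122-to-isoleucine substitution, fused at its N terminus to EGFP. The record describes this substitution as a "no nucleotide" mutant, meaning a form of the small GTPase that is impaired in guanine nucleotide binding. The roughly 600 bp Rab10 coding sequence sits directly downstream of the EGFP open reading frame. It was inserted by ligating compatible restriction ends (BamHI/BglII at the 5′ junction, XhoI/SalI at the 3′ junction), which destroyed the sites on both sides. The Rab10 cDNA came from a commercially obtained pcDNA3.1-Rab10 clone. Transcription of the fusion is driven by the human cytomegalovirus immediate early enhancer and promoter and is terminated by the SV40 polyadenylation signal. A remnant of the multiple cloning site lies between the insert and this terminator.

The plasmid replicates in E. coli from a high-copy ColE1/pUC-type origin and also carries an f1 phage origin. One Tn5 aminoglycoside phosphotransferase gene (NeoR/KanR) provides selection in both hosts. A bacterial bla-type promoter drives it for kanamycin resistance in E. coli, and the SV40 enhancer and early promoter, paired with the HSV TK polyadenylation signal, drives it for G418 selection of transfected mammalian cells. The short large T antigen, ble and bGH poly(A) fragments in the feature table appear to be partial annotation matches within backbone sequence, not functional elements.

The construct suits live or fixed-cell fluorescence imaging of the mutant Rab10's localization, typically compared with wild-type Rab10. The associated publication examined recruitment of Rab GTPases to the vacuole occupied by the intracellular bacterium Anaplasma phagocytophilum.
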