Features (pLannotate 1.2.2; 15 found; start..end, strand, type, name):
     61..364     +  enhancer       CMV enhancer: human cytomegalovirus immediate early enhancer
    365..568     +  promoter       CMV promoter: human cytomegalovirus (CMV) immediate early promoter
    613..1329    +  CDS            EGFP: EGFP is a basic (constitutively fluorescent) green fluorescent protein published in 1996, derived from Aequorea victoria. It is reported to be a rapidly-maturing weak dimer with moderate acid sensitivity.
   1348..1947    +  CDS            RAB10: RAB10_HUMAN - Experimental evidence at protein level: Swiss-Prot protein existence level 1. (Microbial infection) Upon Legionella pneumophila infection promotes endoplasmic reticulum recruitment and bacterial replication. Plays a role in remodeling the Legionella-containing vacuole (LCV) into an endoplasmic reticulum-like vacuole. From Homo sapiens (Human).
   1952..1977    +  misc_feature   MCS (fragment): multiple cloning site
   1994..2078    +  CDS            large T antigen (fragment): large T antigen from SV40 (simian virus 40)
   2101..2222    +  polyA_signal   SV40 poly(A) signal: SV40 polyadenylation signal
   2256..2684    -  rep_origin     f1 ori (sequence partly withheld): f1 bacteriophage origin of replication; arrow indicates direction of (+) strand synthesis
   2711..2815    +  promoter       AmpR promoter: bla
   2817..3174    +  promoter       SV40 promoter: SV40 enhancer and early promoter
   3209..4003    +  CDS            NeoR/KanR: aminoglycoside phosphotransferase from Tn5; aph(3')-II (or nptII); confers resistance to neomycin, kanamycin, and G418 (Geneticin®)
   4024..4176    +  CDS            ble (fragment): BLE_KLEPN - Experimental evidence at protein level: Swiss-Prot protein existence level 1. Binding protein with a strong affinity to the bleomycin family of antibiotics. Binds to CL990; an antimitotic-antibiotic compound. From Klebsiella pneumoniae.
   4235..4282    +  polyA_signal   HSV TK poly(A) signal: herpes simplex virus thymidine kinase polyadenylation signal (Cole and Stacy, 1985)
   4373..4389    -  polyA_signal   bGH poly(A) signal (fragment): bovine growth hormone polyadenylation signal
   4611..5199    +  rep_origin     ori: high-copy-number ColE1/pMB1/pBR322/pUC origin of replication
>Addgene plasmid #49546 | EGFP-Rab10N122I | depositor full sequence | sequence record 73933 | EGFP-Rab10N122I sequence 5313 bps
TAGTTATTAATAGTAATCAATTACGGGGTCATTAGTTCATAGCCCATATATGGAGTTCCGCGTTACATAA
CTTACGGTAAATGGCCCGCCTGGCTGACCGCCCAACGACCCCCGCCCATTGACGTCAATAATGACGTATG
TTCCCATAGTAACGCCAATAGGGACTTTCCATTGACGTCAATGGGTGGAGTATTTACGGTAAACTGCCCA
CTTGGCAGTACATCAAGTGTATCATATGCCAAGTACGCCCCCTATTGACGTCAATGACGGTAAATGGCCC
GCCTGGCATTATGCCCAGTACATGACCTTATGGGACTTTCCTACTTGGCAGTACATCTACGTATTAGTCA
TCGCTATTACCATGGTGATGCGGTTTTGGCAGTACATCAATGGGCGTGGATAGCGGTTTGACTCACGGGG
ATTTCCAAGTCTCCACCCCATTGACGTCAATGGGAGTTTGTTTTGGCACCAAAATCAACGGGACTTTCCA
AAATGTCGTAACAACTCCGCCCCATTGACGCAAATGGGCGGTAGGCGTGTACGGTGGGAGGTCTATATAA
GCAGAGCTGGTTTAGTGAACCGTCAGATCCGCTAGCGCTACCGGTCGCCACCATGGTGAGCAAGGGCGAG
GAGCTGTTCACCGGGGTGGTGCCCATCCTGGTCGAGCTGGACGGCGACGTAAACGGCCACAAGTTCAGCG
TGTCCGGCGAGGGCGAGGGCGATGCCACCTACGGCAAGCTGACCCTGAAGTTCATCTGCACCACCGGCAA
GCTGCCCGTGCCCTGGCCCACCCTCGTGACCACCCTGACCTACGGCGTGCAGTGCTTCAGCCGCTACCCC
GACCACATGAAGCAGCACGACTTCTTCAAGTCCGCCATGCCCGAAGGCTACGTCCAGGAGCGCACCATCT
TCTTCAAGGACGACGGCAACTACAAGACCCGCGCCGAGGTGAAGTTCGAGGGCGACACCCTGGTGAACCG
CATCGAGCTGAAGGGCATCGACTTCAAGGAGGACGGCAACATCCTGGGGCACAAGCTGGAGTACAACTAC
AACAGCCACAACGTCTATATCATGGCCGACAAGCAGAAGAACGGCATCAAGGTGAACTTCAAGATCCGCC
ACAACATCGAGGACGGCAGCGTGCAGCTCGCCGACCACTACCAGCAGAACACCCCCATCGGCGACGGCCC
CGTGCTGCTGCCCGACAACCACTACCTGAGCACCCAGTCCGCCCTGAGCAAAGACCCCAACGAGAAGCGC
GATCACATGGTCCTGCTGGAGTTCGTGACCGCCGCCGGGATCACTCTCGGCATGGACGAGCTGTACAAGT
CCGGACTCAGATCCACCATGGCGAAGAAGACGTACGACCTGCTTTTCAAGCTGCTCCTGATCGGGGATTC
CGGAGTGGGGAAGACCTGCGTCCTTTTTCGTTTTTCGGATGATGCCTTCAATACTACCTTTATTTCCACC
ATAGGAATAGACTTCAAGATCAAAACAGTTGAATTACAAGGAAAGAAGATCAAGCTACAGATATGGGATA
CAGCAGGCCAGGAGCGATTTCACACCATCACAACCTCCTACTACAGAGGCGCAATGGGTATCATGCTAGT
ATATGACATCACCAATGGTAAAAGTTTTGAAAACATCAGCAAATGGCTTAGAAACATAGATGAGCATGCC
AATGAAGATGTGGAAAGAATGTTACTAGGAATCAAGTGTGATATGGACGACAAAAGAGTTGTACCTAAAG
GAAAAGGAGAACAGATTGCAAGGGAGCATGGTATTAGGTTTTTTGAGACTAGTGCAAAAGCAAATATAAA
CATCGAAAAGGCGTTCCTCACGTTAGCTGAAGATATCCTTCGAAAGACCCCTGTAAAAGAGCCCAACAGT
GAAAATGTAGATATCAGCAGTGGAGGAGGCGTGACAGGCTGGAAGAGCAAATGCTGCTGACTCGACGGTA
CCGCGGGCCCGGGATCCACCGGATCTAGATAACTGATCATAATCAGCCATACCACATTTGTAGAGGTTTT
ACTTGCTTTAAAAAACCTCCCACACCTCCCCCTGAACCTGAAACATAAAATGAATGCAATTGTTGTTGTT
AACTTGTTTATTGCAGCTTATAATGGTTACAAATAAAGCAATAGCATCACAAATTTCACAAATAAAGCAT
TTTTTTCACTGCATTCTAGTTGTGGTTTGTCCAAACTCATCAATGTATCTTAACGCGTAAATTGTAAGCG
TTAATATTTTGTTAAAATTCGCGTTAAATTTTTGTTAAATCAGCTCATTTTTTAACCAATAGGCCGAAAT
CGGCAAAATCCCTTATAAATCAAAAGAATAGACCGAGATAGGGT
[37 nt withheld, positions 2355-2391]
AAAGAACGTGGACTCCAACGTCAAAGG
[49 nt withheld, positions 2419-2467]
T
[91 nt withheld, positions 2469-2559]
G
[124 nt withheld, positions 2561-2684]
CAGGTGGCACTTTTCGGGGAAATGTGCGCGGAACCCCTATTTGTTTATTTTTCTAAATACATTCAAATAT
GTATCCGCTCATGAGACAATAACCCTGATAAATGCTTCAATAATATTGAAAAAGGAAGAGTCCTGAGGCG
GAAAGAACCAGCTGTGGAATGTGTGTCAGTTAGGGTGTGGAAAGTCCCCAGGCTCCCCAGCAGGCAGAAG
TATGCAAAGCATGCATCTCAATTAGTCAGCAACCAGGTGTGGAAAGTCCCCAGGCTCCCCAGCAGGCAGA
AGTATGCAAAGCATGCATCTCAATTAGTCAGCAACCATAGTCCCGCCCCTAACTCCGCCCATCCCGCCCC
TAACTCCGCCCAGTTCCGCCCATTCTCCGCCCCATGGCTGACTAATTTTTTTTATTTATGCAGAGGCCGA
GGCCGCCTCGGCCTCTGAGCTATTCCAGAAGTAGTGAGGAGGCTTTTTTGGAGGCCTAGGCTTTTGCAAA
GATCGATCAAGAGACAGGATGAGGATCGTTTCGCATGATTGAACAAGATGGATTGCACGCAGGTTCTCCG
GCCGCTTGGGTGGAGAGGCTATTCGGCTATGACTGGGCACAACAGACAATCGGCTGCTCTGATGCCGCCG
TGTTCCGGCTGTCAGCGCAGGGGCGCCCGGTTCTTTTTGTCAAGACCGACCTGTCCGGTGCCCTGAATGA
ACTGCAAGACGAGGCAGCGCGGCTATCGTGGCTGGCCACGACGGGCGTTCCTTGCGCAGCTGTGCTCGAC
GTTGTCACTGAAGCGGGAAGGGACTGGCTGCTATTGGGCGAAGTGCCGGGGCAGGATCTCCTGTCATCTC
ACCTTGCTCCTGCCGAGAAAGTATCCATCATGGCTGATGCAATGCGGCGGCTGCATACGCTTGATCCGGC
TACCTGCCCATTCGACCACCAAGCGAAACATCGCATCGAGCGAGCACGTACTCGGATGGAAGCCGGTCTT
GTCGATCAGGATGATCTGGACGAAGAGCATCAGGGGCTCGCGCCAGCCGAACTGTTCGCCAGGCTCAAGG
CGAGCATGCCCGACGGCGAGGATCTCGTCGTGACCCATGGCGATGCCTGCTTGCCGAATATCATGGTGGA
AAATGGCCGCTTTTCTGGATTCATCGACTGTGGCCGGCTGGGTGTGGCGGACCGCTATCAGGACATAGCG
TTGGCTACCCGTGATATTGCTGAAGAGCTTGGCGGCGAATGGGCTGACCGCTTCCTCGTGCTTTACGGTA
TCGCCGCTCCCGATTCGCAGCGCATCGCCTTCTATCGCCTTCTTGACGAGTTCTTCTGAGCGGGACTCTG
GGGTTCGAAATGACCGACCAAGCGACGCCCAACCTGCCATCACGAGATTTCGATTCCACCGCCGCCTTCT
ATGAAAGGTTGGGCTTCGGAATCGTTTTCCGGGACGCCGGCTGGATGATCCTCCAGCGCGGGGATCTCAT
GCTGGAGTTCTTCGCCCACCCTAGGGGGAGGCTAACTGAAACACGGAAGGAGACAATACCGGAAGGAACC
CGCGCTATGACGGCAATAAAAAGACAGAATAAAACGCACGGTGTTGGGTCGTTTGTTCATAAACGCGGGG
TTCGGTCCCAGGGCTGGCACTCTGTCGATACCCCACCGAGACCCCATTGGGGCCAATACGCCCGCGTTTC
TTCCTTTTCCCCACCCCACCCCCCAAGTTCGGGTGAAGGCCCAGGGCTCGCAGCCAACGTCGGGGCGGCA
GGCCCTGCCATAGCCTCAGGTTACTCATATATACTTTAGATTGATTTAAAACTTCATTTTTAATTTAAAA
GGATCTAGGTGAAGATCCTTTTTGATAATCTCATGACCAAAATCCCTTAACGTGAGTTTTCGTTCCACTG
AGCGTCAGACCCCGTAGAAAAGATCAAAGGATCTTCTTGAGATCCTTTTTTTCTGCGCGTAATCTGCTGC
TTGCAAACAAAAAAACCACCGCTACCAGCGGTGGTTTGTTTGCCGGATCAAGAGCTACCAACTCTTTTTC
CGAAGGTAACTGGCTTCAGCAGAGCGCAGATACCAAATACTGTCCTTCTAGTGTAGCCGTAGTTAGGCCA
CCACTTCAAGAACTCTGTAGCACCGCCTACATACCTCGCTCTGCTAATCCTGTTACCAGTGGCTGCTGCC
AGTGGCGATAAGTCGTGTCTTACCGGGTTGGACTCAAGACGATAGTTACCGGATAAGGCGCAGCGGTCGG
GCTGAACGGGGGGTTCGTGCACACAGCCCAGCTTGGAGCGAACGACCTACACCGAACTGAGATACCTACA
GCGTGAGCTATGAGAAAGCGCCACGCTTCCCGAAGGGAGAAAGGCGGACAGGTATCCGGTAAGCGGCAGG
GTCGGAACAGGAGAGCGCACGAGGGAGCTTCCAGGGGGAAACGCCTGGTATCTTTATAGTCCTGTCGGGT
TTCGCCACCTCTGACTTGAGCGTCGATTTTTGTGATGCTCGTCAGGGGGGCGGAGCCTATGGAAAAACGC
CAGCAACGCGGCCTTTTTACGGTTCCTGGCCTTTTGCTGGCCTTTTGCTCACATGTTCTTTCCTGCGTTA
TCCCCTGATTCTGTGGATAACCGTATTACCGCCATGCAT
