>Addgene plasmid #49546 | EGFP-Rab10N122I | addgene partial sequence | sequence record 77352 | EGFP-C 5'-CATGGTCCTGCTGGAGTTCGTG-3'
CTCTCGGCATGGACGAGCTGTACAAGTCCGGACTCAGATCCACCATGGCGAAGAAGACGTACGACCTGCT
TTTCAAGCTGCTCCTGATCGGGGATTCCGGAGTGGGGAAGACCTGCGTCCTTTTTCGTTTTTCGGATGAT
GCCTTCAATACTACCTTTATTTCCACCATAGGAATAGACTTCAAGATCAAAACAGTTGAATTACAAGGAA
AGAAGATCAAGCTACAGATATGGGATACAGCAGGCCAGGAGCGATTTCACACCATCACAACCTCCTACTA
CAGAGGCGCAATGGGTATCATGCTAGTATATGACATCACCAATGGTAAAAGTTTTGAAAACATCAGCAAA
TGGCTTAGAAACATAGATGAGCATGCCAATGAAGATGTGGAAAGAATGTTACTAGGAATCAAGTGTGATA
TGGACGACAAAAGAGTTGTACCTAAAGGAAAAGGAGAACAGATTGCAAGGGAGCATGGTATTAGGTTTTT
TGAGACTAGTGCAAAAGCAAATATAAACATCGAAAAGGCGTTCCTCACGTTAGCTGAAGATATCCTTCGA
AAGACCCCTGTAAAAGAGCCCAACAGTGAAAATGTAGATATCAGCAGTGGAGGAGGCGTGACAGGCTGGA
AGAGCAAATGCTGCTGACTCGACGGTACCGCGGGCCCGGGATCCACCGGATCTAGATAACTGATCATAAT
CAGCCATACCACATTTGTAGAGGTTTTACTTGCTTTAAAAAACCTCCCACACCTCCCCCTGAACCTGAAA
CATAAAATGAATGCAATTGTTGTTGTTAACTTGTTTATTGCAGCTTATAATGGTTACAAATAAAGCAATA
GCATCACAAATTTCACAAATAAAGCATTTTTTTCACTGCATTCTAGTTGTGGTTTGTCCAAACTCATCAA
TGTATCTTAACGCGTAAATTGTAAGCGTTAATATTTTGTTAAAATTCGCGTTAAATTTTTGTTAAATCAG
CTCATTTTTTAAC
