>Addgene plasmid #49546 | EGFP-Rab10N122I | addgene partial sequence | sequence record 77353 | SV40pA-R 5'-GAAATTTGTGATGCTATTGC-3'
AGCTGCAATAAACAAGTTAACAACAACAATTGCATTCATTTTATGTTTCAGGTTCAGGGGGAGGTGTGGG
AGGTTTTTTAAAGCAAGTAAAACCTCTACAAATGTGGTATGGCTGATTATGATCAGTTATCTAGATCCGG
TGGATCCCGGGCCCGCGGTACCGTCGAGTCAGCAGCATTTGCTCTTCCAGCCTGTCACGCCTCCTCCACT
GCTGATATCTACATTTTCACTGTTGGGCTCTTTTACAGGGGTCTTTCGAAGGATATCTTCAGCTAACGTG
AGGAACGCCTTTTCGATGTTTATATTTGCTTTTGCACTAGTCTCAAAAAACCTAATACCATGCTCCCTTG
CAATCTGTTCTCCTTTTCCTTTAGGTACAACTCTTTTGTCGTCCATATCACACTTGATTCCTAGTAACAT
TCTTTCCACATCTTCATTGGCATGCTCATCTATGTTTCTAAGCCATTTGCTGATGTTTTCAAAACTTTTA
CCATTGGTGATGTCATATACTAGCATGATACCCATTGCGCCTCTGTAGTAGGAGGTTGTGATGGTGTGAA
ATCGCTCCTGGCCTGCTGTATCCCATATCTGTAGCTTGATCTTCTTTCCTTGTAATTCAACTGTTTTGAT
CTTGAAGTCTATTCCTATGGTGGAAATAAAGGTAGTATTGAAGGCATCATCCGAAAAACGAAAAAGGACG
CAGGTCTTCCCCACTCCGGAATCCCCGATCAGGAGCAGCTTGAAAAGCAGGTCGTACGTCTTCTTCGCCA
TGGTGGATCTGAGTCCGGACTTGTACAGCTCGTCCATGCCGAGAGTGATCCCGGCGGCGGTCACGAACTC
CAGCAGGACCATGTGATCGCGCTTCTCGTTGGGGTCTTTGCTCAGGGCGGACTGGGTGCTCAGGTAGTGG
TTGTCGGGCAGCAGCACGGGGCCGTCGCCGATGGGGGTGTTCTGCTGGTAGTGGTCGGCGAGCTGCACGC
TGCCGTCCTCGAT
